Addgene plasmid #244693: CL20_mEGFP_FOidr_141
Purpose: Express mEGFP-tagged intrinsically disordered protein (IDR), FOidr_141, derived from human fusion protein PAX5_NCOA5
Depositing lab: Richard Kriwacki. Depositing organization: St. Jude Children's Research Hospital. Publication: Proteome-wide computational analyses reveal links between protein condensate formation and RNA biology. Maiti S, Tripathi S, Baggett DW, Phillips AH, Park CG, Wang J, Wahiduzzaman, Freyaldenhoven WT, Kinger S, Pioso BJ, Bollinger JC, Somjee R, Lang B, Babu MM, Kriwacki RW. Sci Adv. 2025 Dec 5;11(49):eady1420. doi: 10.1126/sciadv.ady1420. Epub 2025 Dec 3. PubMed 41337585.
Backbone
  Vector backbone: CL20
  Vector type: Mammalian Expression
Growth in bacteria
  Bacterial resistance: Ampicillin, 100 μg/mL
  Growth temperature: 37°C
  Growth strain: NEB Stable
  Copy number: High Copy
Gene/Insert
  Gene/Insert name: FOidr_141
  Species: H. sapiens (human)
  Mutation: Unmutated
  Tag / fusion protein: monomeric EGFP (N terminal on insert)
  Cloning method: Restriction Enzyme; 5′ cloning site Unknown (unknown if destroyed)
Terms and licenses: Academic/Nonprofit Terms; Industry Terms: Not Available to Industry
Depositor comments: PAX5_NCOA5_23_277
How to cite: CL20_mEGFP_FOidr_141 was a gift from Richard Kriwacki (Addgene plasmid # 244693 ; http://n2t.net/addgene:244693 ; RRID:Addgene_244693)
