[The description below was written by a language model from this plasmid's Addgene catalogue record and pLannotate feature annotations shown in this document.]
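Description:
CL20_mEGFP_FOidr_141 is a mammalian expression plasmid built on the CL20 backbone. The catalogue lists it simply as a mammalian expression vector, but the feature table shows the architecture of a self-inactivating HIV-1-derived lentiviral transfer vector. A CMV enhancer is fused to a truncated 5′ LTR, an arrangement that typically drives genomic RNA transcription in producer cells. This is followed by the Ψ packaging signal with a partial gag sequence, the cPPT/CTS, the Rev response element for Rev-dependent nuclear export, and a ΔU3 3′ LTR backed by a rabbit β-globin polyadenylation signal. Short annotated fragments of vif, rev and nef appear to be residual viral sequence rather than functional genes. In bacteria the plasmid is maintained through a high-copy ColE1/pUC-type origin and selected with ampicillin via β-lactamase. The backbone also carries an SV40 origin and poly(A) signal and remnants of lac regulatory sequence.

The internal expression cassette uses the human CMV immediate-early enhancer and promoter to drive monomeric EGFP fused to the N terminus of FOidr_141. This insert is an unmutated intrinsically disordered region taken from the human oncogenic fusion protein PAX5_NCOA5, and the depositor's note suggests it spans residues 23 to 277 of the fusion. The annotation software recognises only a PAX5-derived portion of the insert, so any NCOA5-derived part is not separately labelled. No mammalian drug-selection marker is annotated, and mEGFP fluorescence serves as the readout. The construct is intended for expressing the fluorescently tagged IDR in mammalian cells, in the context of a study linking protein condensate formation to RNA biology.
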