Features (pLannotate 1.2.2; 29 found; start..end, strand, type, name):
    199..254     -  polyA_signal   β-globin poly(A) signal: rabbit β-globin polyadenylation signal (Gil and Proudfoot, 1987)
    340..475     -  LTR            3' LTR (ΔU3) (fragment): self-inactivating 3' long terminal repeat (LTR) from HIV-1
    477..656     -  CDS            nef (fragment): NEF_HV1Z2 - Experimental evidence at protein level: Swiss-Prot protein existence level 1. Extracellular Nef protein targets CD4(+) T-lymphocytes for apoptosis by interacting with CXCR4 surface receptors. From Human immunodeficiency virus type 1 group M subtype D (isolate Z2/CDC-Z34) (HIV-1).
    715..1320    -  CDS            PAX5 (fragment): PAX5_HUMAN - Experimental evidence at protein level: Swiss-Prot protein existence level 1. (Microbial infection) Plays an essential role in the maintenance of Epstein-Barr virus genome copy number within the host cell by promoting EBNA1/oriP-dependent binding and transcription (PubMed:31941781). Participates also in the inhibition of lytic EBV reactivation by modulating viral BZLF1 activity (PubMed:23678172). From Homo sapiens (Human).
   1378..2094    -  CDS            mEGFP: mEGFP is a basic (constitutively fluorescent) green fluorescent protein published in 2002, derived from Aequorea victoria. It has moderate acid sensitivity.
   2108..2145    -  misc_feature   MCS (fragment): multiple cloning site
   2144..2160    -  promoter       tight TRE promoter (fragment): Tet-responsive promoter PTight, consisting of seven tet operator sequences followed by the minimal CMV promoter
   2176..2379    -  promoter       CMV promoter: human cytomegalovirus (CMV) immediate early promoter
   2380..2683    -  enhancer       CMV enhancer: human cytomegalovirus immediate early enhancer
   2751..2767    -  misc_feature   MCS (fragment): multiple cloning site
   2767..2792    -  CDS            Rev (fragment): human immunodeficiency virus 1 (HIV-1) Rev protein; rev; enhances nuclear export of unspliced and incompletely spliced viral mRNAs
   3169..3402    -  misc_feature   RRE: The Rev response element (RRE) of HIV-1 allows for Rev-dependent mRNA export from the nucleus to the cytoplasm.
   3536..3619    -  CDS            vif (fragment): VIF_HV1BR - Experimental evidence at protein level: Swiss-Prot protein existence level 1. Counteracts the innate antiviral activity of host APOBEC3F and APOBEC3G. Forms a complex with host APOBEC3F and APOBEC3G thus preventing the entry of these lethally hypermutating enzymes into progeny virions. Recruits an active E3 ubiquitin ligase complex composed of elongin BC, CUL5, and RBX2 to induce polyubiquitination of APOBEC3G and APOBEC3F. In turn, they are directed to the 26S proteasome for degradation. Vif interaction with APOBEC3G also blocks its cytidine deaminase activity in a proteasome-inde
   3762..3879    -  misc_feature   cPPT/CTS: central polypurine tract and central termination sequence of HIV-1
   4028..4387    -  CDS            HIV-1 gag (fragment): gag protein from human immunodeficiency virus 1; gag
   4371..4496    -  misc_feature   HIV-1 Ψ: packaging signal of human immunodeficiency virus type 1
   4543..4800    -  LTR            5' LTR (truncated): truncated 5' long terminal repeat (LTR) from HIV-1
   4802..5181    -  enhancer       CMV enhancer: human cytomegalovirus immediate early enhancer
   5212..5316    +  promoter       AmpR promoter: bla
   5317..6177    +  CDS            AmpR: β-lactamase; bla; confers resistance to ampicillin, carbenicillin, and related antibiotics
   6348..6936    +  rep_origin     ori: high-copy-number ColE1/pMB1/pBR322/pUC origin of replication
   7119..7173    +  CDS            lacI (fragment): lac repressor; lacI; The lac repressor binds to the lac operator to inhibit transcription in E. coli. This inhibition can be relieved by adding lactose or isopropyl-β-D-thiogalactopyranoside (IPTG).
   7175..7309    -  polyA_signal   SV40 poly(A) signal: SV40 polyadenylation signal
   7329..7464    -  rep_origin     SV40 ori: SV40 origin of replication
   7488..7510    -  promoter       SV40 promoter (fragment): SV40 enhancer and early promoter
   7517..7556    +  CDS            lacI (fragment): lac repressor; lacI; The lac repressor binds to the lac operator to inhibit transcription in E. coli. This inhibition can be relieved by adding lactose or isopropyl-β-D-thiogalactopyranoside (IPTG).
   7569..7590    +  protein_bind   CAP binding site: CAP binding activates transcription in the presence of cAMP. E. coli catabolite activator protein
   7605..7635    +  promoter       lac promoter: promoter for the E. coli lac operon
   7643..7659    +  protein_bind   lac operator: The lac repressor binds to the lac operator to inhibit transcription in E. coli. This inhibition can be relieved by adding lactose or isopropyl-β-D-thiogalactopyranoside (IPTG). lac repressor encoded by lacI
>Addgene plasmid #244693 | CL20_mEGFP_FOidr_141 | addgene full sequence | sequence record 488163 | Addgene NGS Result
AAAAAAAATCTAACCTCAAGTCAAGGCTTTTCTATGGAATAAGGAATGGACAGCAGGGGGCTGTTTCATA
TACTGATGACCTCTTTATAGCCAACCTTTGTTCATGGCAGCCAGCATATGGGCATATGTTGCCAAACTCT
AAACCAAATACTCATTCTGATGTTTTAAATGATTTGCCCTCCCATATGTCCTTCCGAGTGAGAGACACAA
AAAATTCCAACACACTATTGCAATGAAAATAAATTTCCTTTATTAGCCAGAAGTCAGATGCTCAAGGGGC
TTCATGATGTCCCCATAATTTTTGGCAGAGGGAAAAAGATCTGCTAGCTCGAGCAGCTGAAGCTTTATTG
AGGCTTAAGCAGTGGGTTCCCTAGTTAGCCAGAGAGCTCCCAGGCTCAGATCTGGTCTAACCAGAGAGAC
CCAGTACAGGCAAAAAGCAGATCTTGTCTTCTTTGGGAGTGAATTAGCCCTTCCAGTCCCCCCTTTTCTT
TTAAAAAGTGGCTAAGATCTACAGCTGCCTTGTAAGTCATTGGTCTTAAAGGTACCGTAATCTTATCTAG
AACCGGTTCAATAGCGATCATACGAGCCTTCGCGGCGGTACATGGGATCGCGGGAGTCACGCGAGTCTCC
AAAGCCGTAGGGATCGCGGCGTGTCGGTGATGGGCGTGAAGGGGCTGTATTCATATTACGACGTTCGGCG
GCTTTATTAATATCTGGCACCATACCGGTCAGAGTAGGCGCGCTATAGGACCCTTGCCCTGCCGGGGGGA
CGTGAGGTGGGTAACCTGGAAGTGTGGTCGATGCCAGATCGCGACCTGTCACAATGGGGTAGGACTGGGG
ACCTGGGACCGAAGACCCAATGTCTGCTGGTGTAGGGGAGGCCAGATTCGCCTTCATGTCATCCAACCCC
CCGGCCAAAGAGGCCATTGCTGAGTACTCCGTTGTCTGTTCGGGCTTGATGGGTTCTGTTGTGGTAAAAA
TGTCCGAGTAATGCTGGCGTTCAAAAACACGGTCCAGAACCTCTAATTGCTGTTGGGTGAACAGATCACC
GCGCATCTGTTTACGCAGAAAGTCACGACCCGGTAAACTATGGCCATTTGGGACAGGGCTCTCTTGAATA
CCTTCGTCACGTTTGCGCTTATTCGTATCAGCGGATGGGCTGGTGATTCCTAAAATACCACTAATGCTAT
AACTTGAGCCAGCACTATCGGTCGAAACCGAGCTGACTTGTGTGACAGAGCCTGTCGAGACGATGGAGTG
GGAACTGGCGGGCACGGGTTGATTGGGGGGCTGCTGGACTTTTGTACGGATGATGCGATTAATGGAAGAC
ACTGACCGGGAAGCGGCCGCACTTCCCCCGGAGCCTCCGCTTCCGCCCTTGTACAGCTCGTCCATGCCGA
GAGTGATCCCGGCGGCGGTCACGAACTCCAGCAGGACCATGTGATCGCGCTTCTCGTTGGGGTCTTTGCT
CAGCTTGGACTGGGTGCTCAGGTAGTGGTTGTCGGGCAGCAGCACGGGGCCGTCGCCGATGGGGGTGTTC
TGCTGGTAGTGGTCGGCGAGCTGCACGCTGCCGTCCTCGATGTTGTGGCGGATCTTGAAGTTCACCTTGA
TGCCGTTCTTCTGCTTGTCGGCCATGATATAGACGTTGTGGCTGTTGTAGTTGTACTCCAGCTTGTGCCC
CAGGATGTTGCCGTCCTCCTTGAAGTCGATGCCCTTCAGCTCGATGCGGTTCACCAGGGTGTCGCCCTCG
AACTTCACCTCGGCGCGGGTCTTGTAGTTGCCGTCGTCCTTGAAGAAGATGGTGCGCTCCTGGACGTAGC
CTTCGGGCATGGCGGACTTGAAGAAGTCGTGCTGCTTCATGTGGTCGGGGTAGCGGCTGAAGCACTGCAC
GCCGTAGGTCAGGGTGGTCACGAGGGTGGGCCAGGGCACGGGCAGCTTGCCGGTGGTGCAGATGAACTTC
AGGGTCAGCTTGCCGTAGGTGGCATCGCCCTCGCCCTCGCCGGACACGCTGAACTTGTGGCCGTTTACGT
CGCCGTCCAGCTCGACCAGGATGGGCACCACCCCGGTGAACAGCTCCTCGCCCTTGCTCACCATGGTGGC
GACCGGTGGATCCCGGGCCCGCGGTACCGTCGACTGCAGAATTCGGTTCACTAAACGAGCCCGGTTCACT
AAACGAGCTCTGCTTATATAGACCTCCCACCGTACACGCCTACCGCCCATTTGCGTCAATGGGGCGGAGT
TGTTACGACATTTTGGAAAGTCCCGTTGATTTTGGTGCCAAAACAAACTCCCATTGACGTCAATGGGGTG
GAGACTTGGAAATCCCCGTGAGTCAAACCGCTATCCACGCCCATTGATGTACTGCCAAAACCGCATCACC
ATGGTAATAGCGATGACTAATACGTAGATGTACTGCCAAGTAGGAAAGTCCCATAAGGTCATGTACTGGG
CATAATGCCAGGCGGGCCATTTACCGTCATTGACGTCAATAGGGGGCGTACTTGGCATATGATACACTTG
ATGTACTGCCAAGTGGGCAGTTTACCGTAAATACTCCACCCATTGACGTCAATGGAAAGTCCCTATTGGC
GTTACTATGGGAACATACGTCATTATTGACGTCAATGGGCGGGGGTCGTTGGGCGGTCAGCCAGGCGGGC
CATTTACCGTAAGTTATGTAACGCGGAACTCCATATATGGGCTATGAACTAATGACCCCGTAATTGATTA
CTATTAATAACTAGCACGCGTTCGAAGCTTGAGCTCGGTCCCCTCGGGGTTGGGAGGTGGGTCTGAAACG
ATAATGGTGAATATCCCTGCCTAACTCTATTCACTATAGAAAGTACAGCAAAAACTATTCTTAAACCTAC
CAAGCCTCCTACTATCATTATGAATAATTTTATATACCACAGCCAATTTGTTATGTTAAACCAATTCCAC
AAACTTGCCCATTTATCTAATTCCAATAATTCTTGTTCATTCTTTTCTTGCTGGTTTTGCGATTCTTCAA
TTAAGGAGTGTATTAAGCTTGTGTAATTGTTAATTTCTCTGTCCCACTCCATCCAGGTCGTGTGATTCCA
AATCTGTTCCAGAGATTTATTACTCCAACTAGCATTCCAAGGCACAGCAGTGGTGCAAATGAGTTTTCCA
GAGCAACCCCAAATCCCCAGGAGCTGTTGATCCTTTAGGTATCTTTCCACAGCCAGGATTCTTGCCTGGA
GCTGCTTGATGCCCCAGACTGTGAGTTGCAACAGATGCTGTTGCGCCTCAATAGCCCTCAGCAAATTGTT
CTGCTGCTGCACTATACCAGACAATAATTGTCTGGCCTGTACCGTCAGCGTCATTGACGCTGCGCCCATA
GTGCTTCCTGCTGCTCCCAAGAACCCAAGGAACAAAGCTCCTATTCCCACTGCTCTTTTTTCTCTCTGCA
CCACTCTTCTCTTTGCCTTGGTGGGTGCTACTCCTAATGGTTCAATTTTTACTACTTTATATTTATATAA
TTCACTTCTCCAATTGTCCCTCATATCTCCTCCTTATGGTGTTTTACTAAACTTTTCCATGTTCTAATCC
TCATCCTGTCTACTTGCCACACAATCATCACCTGCCATCTGTTTTCCATAATCCCTAATGATCTTTGCTT
TTCTTCTTGGCACTACTTTTATGTCACTATTATCTTGTATTACTACTGCCCCTTCACCTTTCCAGAGGAG
CTTTGCTGGTCCTTTCCAAAGTGGATTTCTGCTGTCCCTGTAATAAACCCGAAAATTTTGAATTTTTGTA
ATTTGTTTTTGTAATTCTTTAGTTTGTATGTCTGTTGCTATTATGTCTACTATTCTTTCCCCTGCACTGT
ACCCCCCAATCCCCCCTTTTCTTTTAAAATTGTGGATGAATACTGCCATTTGTACTGCTGTCTTAAGATG
TTCAGCCTGATCTCTTACCTGTCCTATAATTTTCTTTAATTCTTTATTCATAGATTCTACTACTCCTTGA
CTTTGGGGATTGTAGGGAATTTCCAGGTCTGAAGATCCTGCTGCTTGCTGTGCTTTTTTCTTACTTTTGT
TTTGCTCTTCCTCTATCTTGTCTAAAGCTTCCTTGGTGTCTTTTATCTCTATCCTTTGATGCACACAATA
GAGGGTTGCTACTGTATTATATAATGATCTAAGTTCTTCTGATCCTGTCTGAAGGGATGGTTGTAGCTGT
CCCAGTATTTGTCTACAGCCTTCTGATGTTTCTAACAGGCCAGTATTAACTGCGAATCGTTCTAGCTCCC
TGCTTGCCCATACTATATGTTTTAATTTATATTTTTTCTTTCCCCCTGGCCTTAACCGAATTTTTTCCCA
TCGCGATCTAATTCTCCCCCGCTTAATACTGACGCTCTCGCACCCATCTCTCTCCTTCTAGCCTCCGCTA
GTCAAAATTTTTGGCGTACTCACCAGTCGCCGCCCCTCGCCTCTTGCCGTGCGCGCTTCAGCAAGCCGAG
TCCTGCGTCGAGAGAGCTCCTCTGGTTTCCCTTTCGCTTTCAAGTCCCTGTTCGGGCGCCACTGCTAGAG
ATTTTCCACACTGACTAAAAGGGTCTGAGGGATCTCTAGTTACCAGAGTCACACAACAGACGGGCACACA
CTACTTGAAGCACTCAAGGCAAGCTTTATTGAGGCTTAAGCAGTGGGTTCCCTAGTTAGCCAGAGAGCTC
CCAGGCTCAGATCTGGTCTAACCAGAGAGACCCAGTACAGGCAAAAAGCAGCTGCTTATATGCAGGATCT
GAGGGCTCGCCACTCCCCAGTCCCGCCCAGGCCACGCCTCCCATGGTAATAGCGATGACTAATACGTAGA
TGTACTGCCAAGTAGGAAAGTCCCATAAGGTCATGTACTGGGCATAATGCCAGGCGGGCCATTTACCGTC
ATTGACGTCAATAGGGGGCGTACTTGGCATATGATACACTTGATGTACTGCCAAGTGGGCAGTTTACCGT
AAATACTCCACCCATTGACGTCAATGGAAAGTCCCTATTGGCGTTACTATGGGAACATACGTCATTATTG
ACGTCAATGGGCGGGGGTCGTTGGGCGGTCAGCCAGGCGGGCCATTTACCGTAAGTTATGTAACGCGGAA
CTCCATATATGGGCTATGAACTAATGACCCCGTAATTGATTACTATTAATAACTAGTCAATAATCAATGT
CGACCCAGGTGGCACTTTTCGGGGAAATGTGCGCGGAACCCCTATTTGTTTATTTTTCTAAATACATTCA
AATATGTATCCGCTCATGAGACAATAACCCTGATAAATGCTTCAATAATATTGAAAAAGGAAGAGTATGA
GTATTCAACATTTCCGTGTCGCCCTTATTCCCTTTTTTGCGGCATTTTGCCTTCCTGTTTTTGCTCACCC
AGAAACGCTGGTGAAAGTAAAAGATGCTGAAGATCAGTTGGGTGCACGAGTGGGTTACATCGAACTGGAT
CTCAACAGCGGTAAGATCCTTGAGAGTTTTCGCCCCGAAGAACGTTTTCCAATGATGAGCACTTTTAAAG
TTCTGCTATGTGGCGCGGTATTATCCCGTATTGACGCCGGGCAAGAGCAACTCGGTCGCCGCATACACTA
TTCTCAGAATGACTTGGTTGAGTACTCACCAGTCACAGAAAAGCATCTTACGGATGGCATGACAGTAAGA
GAATTATGCAGTGCTGCCATAACCATGAGTGATAACACTGCGGCCAACTTACTTCTGACAACGATCGGAG
GACCGAAGGAGCTAACCGCTTTTTTGCACAACATGGGGGATCATGTAACTCGCCTTGATCGTTGGGAACC
GGAGCTGAATGAAGCCATACCAAACGACGAGCGTGACACCACGATGCCTGTAGCAATGGCAACAACGTTG
CGCAAACTATTAACTGGCGAACTACTTACTCTAGCTTCCCGGCAACAATTAATAGACTGGATGGAGGCGG
ATAAAGTTGCAGGACCACTTCTGCGCTCGGCCCTTCCGGCTGGCTGGTTTATTGCTGATAAATCTGGAGC
CGGTGAGCGTGGGTCTCGCGGTATCATTGCAGCACTGGGGCCAGATGGTAAGCCCTCCCGTATCGTAGTT
ATCTACACGACGGGGAGTCAGGCAACTATGGATGAACGAAATAGACAGATCGCTGAGATAGGTGCCTCAC
TGATTAAGCATTGGTAACTGTCAGACCAAGTTTACTCATATATACTTTAGATTGATTTAAAACTTCATTT
TTAATTTAAAAGGATCTAGGTGAAGATCCTTTTTGATAATCTCATGACCAAAATCCCTTAACGTGAGTTT
TCGTTCCACTGAGCGTCAGACCCCGTAGAAAAGATCAAAGGATCTTCTTGAGATCCTTTTTTTCTGCGCG
TAATCTGCTGCTTGCAAACAAAAAAACCACCGCTACCAGCGGTGGTTTGTTTGCCGGATCAAGAGCTACC
AACTCTTTTTCCGAAGGTAACTGGCTTCAGCAGAGCGCAGATACCAAATACTGTTCTTCTAGTGTAGCCG
TAGTTAGGCCACCACTTCAAGAACTCTGTAGCACCGCCTACATACCTCGCTCTGCTAATCCTGTTACCAG
TGGCTGCTGCCAGTGGCGATAAGTCGTGTCTTACCGGGTTGGACTCAAGACGATAGTTACCGGATAAGGC
GCAGCGGTCGGGCTGAACGGGGGGTTCGTGCACACAGCCCAGCTTGGAGCGAACGACCTACACCGAACTG
AGATACCTACAGCGTGAGCTATGAGAAAGCGCCACGCTTCCCGAAGGGAGAAAGGCGGACAGGTATCCGG
TAAGCGGCAGGGTCGGAACAGGAGAGCGCACGAGGGAGCTTCCAGGGGGAAACGCCTGGTATCTTTATAG
TCCTGTCGGGTTTCGCCACCTCTGACTTGAGCGTCGATTTTTGTGATGCTCGTCAGGGGGGCGGAGCCTA
TGGAAAAACGCCAGCAACGCGGCCTTTTTACGGTTCCTGGCCTTTTGCTGGCCTTTTGCTCACATGTTCT
TTCCTGCGTTATCCCCTGCTTCTGTGGATAACCGTATTACCGCCTTTGAGTGAGCTGATACCGCTCGCCG
CAGCCGAACGACCGAGCGCAGCGAGTCAGTGAGCGAGGAAGCGGAAGAGCGCCCAATACGCAAACCGCCT
CTCCCCGCGCGTTGGCCGATTCATTAATGCAGCGGATCCAGACATGATAAGATACATTGATGAGTTTGGA
CAAACCACAACTAGAATGCAGTGAAAAAAATGCTTTATTTGTGAAATTTGTGATGCTATTGCTTTATTTG
TAACCATTATAAGCTGCAATAAACAAGTTAGCTTTTTGCAAAAGCCTAGGCCTCCAAAAAAGCCTCCTCA
CTACTTCTGGAATAGCTCAGAGGCCGAGGCGGCCTCGGCCTCTGCATAAATAAAAAAAATTAGTCAGCCA
TGGGGCGGAGAATGGGCGGAACTGGGCGGAGTTAGGGGCGGGATGGGCGGAGTTAGGGGCGGGACTATGG
TTGCTGACTAATTGAGATGCGGATCCGCTGGCACGACAGGTTTCCCGACTGGAAAGCGGGCAGTGAGCGC
AACGCAATTAATGTGAGTTAGCTCACTCATTAGGCACCCCAGGCTTTACACTTTATGCTTCCGGCTCGTA
TGTTGTGTGGAATTGTGAGCGGATAACAATTTCACACAGGAAACAGCTATGACCATGATTACGCCAAGCT
TGGGCTGCAGGTCGAGGGATCTCCATAAGAGAAGAGGGACAGCTATGACTGGGAGTAGTCAGGAGAGGAG
GAAAAATCTGGCTAGTAAAACATGTAAGGAAAATTTTAGGGATGTTAAAGAAAAAAATAACACAAAACAA
AATAT
